Addgene plasmid #187444: AAV_Syn_Xph20_eGFP_CCR5TC
Purpose: Encodes a specific PSD-95 binder (Xph20) fused to eGFP, CCR5 left-handed zinc finger, and KRAB(A) transcriptional repressor domain
Depositing lab: Matthieu Sainlos. Depositing organization: CNRS UMR 5297, Institut Interdisciplinaire de Neurosciences (IINS). Publication: Engineering paralog-specific PSD-95 recombinant binders as minimally interfering multimodal probes for advanced imaging techniques. Rimbault C, Breillat C, Compans B, Toulme E, Nunes Vicente F, Fernandez-Monreal M, Mascalchi P, Genuer C, Puente-Munoz V, Gauthereau I, Hosy E, Claverol S, Giannone G, Chamma I, Mackereth CD, Poujol C, Choquet D, Sainlos M. Elife. 2024 Jan 3;13:e69620. doi: 10.7554/eLife.69620. PubMed 38167295.
Backbone
  Vector backbone: AAV2
  Total vector size (bp): 5744
  Vector type: Mammalian Expression, AAV
Growth in bacteria
  Bacterial resistance: Ampicillin, 100 μg/mL
  Growth temperature: 37°C
  Growth strain: NEB Stable
  Copy number: Unknown
Gene/Insert
  Gene/Insert name: Xph20
  Species: Synthetic
  Insert size (bp): 328
  Promoter: Synapsin
  Tag / fusion protein: eGFP (C terminal on backbone)
  Cloning method: Restriction Enzyme; 5′ cloning site NheI (not destroyed); 3′ cloning site SphI (not destroyed)
  Sequencing primers: 5′ gatgctagcgccgccaccatggcggg; 3′ CATAGCGTAAAAGGAGCAACA
Resource information
  A portion of this plasmid was derived from a plasmid made by: A portion of this plasmid was derived from a plasmid made by Xue Han (Addgene plasmid # 125693 ; http://n2t.net/addgene:125693 ; RRID:Addgene_125693).
Terms and licenses: Academic/Nonprofit Terms; Industry Terms: Not Available to Industry
Depositor comments: Please visit https://doi.org/10.1101/2021.04.07.438431 for bioRxiv preprint.
How to cite: AAV_Syn_Xph20_eGFP_CCR5TC was a gift from Matthieu Sainlos (Addgene plasmid # 187444 ; http://n2t.net/addgene:187444 ; RRID:Addgene_187444)
