[The description below was written by a language model from this plasmid's Addgene catalogue record and pLannotate feature annotations shown in this document.]
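Description:
AAV_Syn_Xph20_eGFP_CCR5TC is a 5.7 kb AAV2-based transfer plasmid for neuron-specific expression of a fluorescent intrabody-type probe against the postsynaptic scaffold protein PSD-95. It is maintained in bacteria through a high-copy ColE1/pUC origin with ampicillin selection (AmpR under its bla promoter) and also carries an f1 phage origin and a residual lacZα fragment from the parental cloning vector. The expression cassette is flanked by AAV2 inverted terminal repeats, which allow it to be packaged into recombinant AAV particles. The annotation detects both ITRs only as fragments, a common outcome for these repeat-rich, recombination-prone elements.

The human synapsin I promoter drives a single fusion open reading frame. At the N-terminus is Xph20, a synthetic binder of about 330 bp cloned between NheI and SphI. The annotation software matches it to a fibronectin fragment, consistent with a fibronectin type III-derived scaffold. It is followed by eGFP, the CCR5 left-handed zinc-finger domain (CCR5TC) and a KRAB(A) repressor domain, which the feature table picks up as a ZNF720 fragment. In designs of this kind, the zinc finger and KRAB module provide transcriptional autoregulation. Probe in excess of available target is expected to enter the nucleus and repress its own expression through a zinc-finger binding site, keeping background fluorescence low. No such binding site is annotated in this record. A WPRE downstream enhances transcript stability and expression, and an SV40 polyadenylation signal terminates the message. The construct is intended for labelling and imaging endogenous PSD-95 in neurons, by transfection or AAV delivery.
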