Features (pLannotate 1.2.2; 17 found; start..end, strand, type, name):
    235..682     +  promoter       hSyn promoter: human synapsin I promoter; confers neuron-specific expression (Kügler et al., 2003)
    720..953     +  CDS            FINC_PLEWA (fragment): Experimental evidence at transcript level: Swiss-Prot protein existence level 2. Fibronectins bind cell surfaces and various compounds including collagen, fibrin, heparin, DNA, and actin. Fibronectins are involved in cell adhesion, cell motility, opsonization, wound healing, and maintenance of cell shape. May be involved in osteoblast compaction (By similarity). From Pleurodeles waltl (Iberian ribbed newt).
   1029..1739    +  CDS            EGFP: EGFP is a basic (constitutively fluorescent) green fluorescent protein published in 1996, derived from Aequorea victoria. It is reported to be a rapidly-maturing weak dimer with moderate acid sensitivity.
   1785..2126    +  CDS            CCR5TC: zinc-finger domain from the CCR5-224 (+) zinc-finger nuclease that recognizes the left half-site target sequence in the human CCR5 gene (Perez et al., 2008; Gross et al., 2013)
   2184..2300    +  CDS            ZNF720 (fragment): ZN720_HUMAN - Experimental evidence at protein level: Swiss-Prot protein existence level 1. From Homo sapiens (Human).
   2307..2331    +  misc_feature   MCS (fragment): pBluescript multiple cloning site
   2331..2919    +  misc_feature   WPRE: woodchuck hepatitis virus posttranscriptional regulatory element
   2920..2939    +  misc_feature   MCS (fragment): pBluescript multiple cloning site
   2968..3089    -  polyA_signal   SV40 poly(A) signal: SV40 polyadenylation signal
   3112..3180    -  CDS            large T antigen (fragment): large T antigen from SV40 (simian virus 40)
   3251..3308    +  repeat_region  AAV2 ITR (fragment): inverted terminal repeat of adeno-associated virus serotype 2 inverted
   3468..4056    -  rep_origin     ori: high-copy-number ColE1/pMB1/pBR322/pUC origin of replication
   4227..5087    -  CDS            AmpR: β-lactamase; bla; confers resistance to ampicillin, carbenicillin, and related antibiotics
   5088..5192    -  promoter       AmpR promoter: bla
   5245..5673    -  rep_origin     f1 ori (sequence partly withheld): f1 bacteriophage origin of replication; arrow indicates direction of (+) strand synthesis
   5678..3       -  CDS            lacZα (fragment) (across the origin): LacZα fragment of β-galactosidase; lacZ fragment
   5742..130     -  repeat_region  AAV2 ITR (fragment) (across the origin): inverted terminal repeat of adeno-associated virus serotype 2 inverted
>Addgene plasmid #187444 | AAV_Syn_Xph20_eGFP_CCR5TC | addgene full sequence | sequence record 370111 | Addgene NGS Result
CTGCGCGCTCGCTCGCTCACTGAGGCCGCCCGGGCAAAGCCCGGGCGTCGGGCGACCTTTGGTCGCCCGG
CCTCAGTGAGCGAGCGAGCGCGCAGAGAGGGAGTGGCCAACTCCATCACTAGGGGTTCCTTGTAGTTAAT
GATTAACCCGCCATGCTACTTATCTACGTAGCCATGCTCTAGGAAGATCACGCGTGTCATCCTCATCAGA
TCTCTGCAGAGGGCCCTGCGTATGAGTGCAAGTGGGTTTTAGGACCAGGATGAGGCGGGGTGGGGGTGCC
TACCTGACGACCGACCCCGACCCACTGGACAAGCACCCAACCCCCATTCCCCAAATTGCGCATCCCCTAT
CAGAGAGGGGGAGGGGAAACAGGATGCGGCGAGGCGCGTGCGCACTGCCAGCTTCAGCACCGCGGACAGT
GCCTTCGCCCCCGCCTGGCGGCGCGCGCCACCGCCGCCTCAGCACTGAAGGCGCGCTGACGTCACTCGCC
GGTCCCCCGCAAACTCCCCTTCCCGGCCACCTTGGTCGCGTCCGCGCCGCCGCCGGCCCAGCCGGACCGC
ACCACGCGAGGCGCGAGATAGGGGGGCACGGGCGCGACCATCTGCGCTGCGGCGCCGGCGACTCAGCGCT
GCCTCAGTCTGCGGTGGGCAGCGGAGGAGTCGTGTCGTGCCTGAGAGCGCAGTCGAATTCAAGCTGCTAG
CGCCGCCACCATGGCGGGCAGCTCTGTCAGTTCCGTGCCGACCAAACTGGAAGTGGTTGCGGCCACCCCG
ACGTCTCTGCTGATCAGCTGGGATGCAGTGGCGAAGAATGTGAAGGTCGGTTATTACCGTATCACCTATG
GCGAAACGGGCGGTAACTCCCCGGTTCAGGAATTCACCGTCCCGGGTAGTTCCTCAACCGCAACGATTTC
CGGCCTGTCACCGGGTGTCGACTATACCATTACGGTTTACGCTAATGGGGTGCTGAGTAAGATGGTGCTT
CCGATTTCTATCAATTACCGTACCGGTAGCGGCTCCAGTAGATCTGGGGTGAGCAAGGGCGAGGAGCTGT
TCACCGGGGTGGTGCCCATCCTGGTCGAGCTGGACGGCGACGTAAACGGCCACAAGTTCAGCGTGTCCGG
CGAGGGCGAGGGCGATGCCACCTACGGCAAGCTGACCCTGAAGTTCATCTGCACCACCGGCAAGCTGCCC
GTGCCCTGGCCCACCCTCGTGACCACCCTGACCTACGGCGTGCAGTGCTTCAGCCGCTACCCCGACCACA
TGAAGCAGCACGACTTCTTCAAGTCCGCCATGCCCGAAGGCTACGTCCAGGAGCGCACCATCTTCTTCAA
GGACGACGGCAACTACAAGACCCGCGCCGAGGTGAAGTTCGAGGGCGACACCCTGGTGAACCGCATCGAG
CTGAAGGGCATCGACTTCAAGGAGGACGGCAACATCCTGGGGCACAAGCTGGAGTACAACTACAACAGCC
ACAACGTCTATATCATGGCCGACAAGCAGAAGAACGGCATCAAGGTGAACTTCAAGATCCGCCACAACAT
CGAGGACGGCAGCGTGCAGCTCGCCGACCACTACCAGCAGAACACCCCCATCGGCGACGGCCCCGTGCTG
CTGCCCGACAACCACTACCTGAGCACCCAGTCCGCCCTGAGCAAAGACCCCAACGAGAAGCGCGATCACA
TGGTCCTGCTGGAGTTCGTGACCGCCGCCGGGATCACTCTCGGCATGGACGAGCTGTACTCTAGGGGAGC
TGGCGCTGGAGCGGGTGCAGGGGCTGGCTCTAGATTCCAGTGCCGGATCTGCATGCGGAACTTCAGCGAC
CGGTCCAACCTGAGCAGGCACATCAGAACCCACACCGGAGAAAAGCCCTTCGCCTGCGACATTTGCGGCC
GGAAGTTCGCCATCAGCAGCAACCTGAACAGCCACACCAAGATCCACACTGGCAGCCAGAAACCTTTCCA
GTGCAGAATTTGTATGAGAAACTTTAGCAGAAGCGACAACCTGGCCAGACACATCCGGACACATACTGGT
GAAAAACCTTTTGCCTGTGATATCTGTGGCAGAAAGTTTGCCACCTCCGGCAATCTGACCCGGCACACAA
AGATTCACCTGCGGGGCAGCCAGCTATCGATTGTCGACGCTCCTGAACAACGTGAAGGTGCTTCTCAAGT
TTCTGTTTCTGTTACTTTTGAAGATGTTGCTGTTCTTTTTACTCGTGATGAATGGAAAAAACTTGATCTT
TCTCAACGTTCTCTTTATCGTGAAGTTATGCTTGAAAATTATTCTAATCTTGCTTCTATGGCTTAAGAAT
TCGATATCAAGCTTATCGATAATCAACCTCTGGATTACAAAATTTGTGAAAGATTGACTGGTATTCTTAA
CTATGTTGCTCCTTTTACGCTATGTGGATACGCTGCTTTAATGCCTTTGTATCATGCTATTGCTTCCCGT
ATGGCTTTCATTTTCTCCTCCTTGTATAAATCCTGGTTGCTGTCTCTTTATGAGGAGTTGTGGCCCGTTG
TCAGGCAACGTGGCGTGGTGTGCACTGTGTTTGCTGACGCAACCCCCACTGGTTGGGGCATTGCCACCAC
CTGTCAGCTCCTTTCCGGGACTTTCGCTTTCCCCCTCCCTATTGCCACGGCGGAACTCATCGCCGCCTGC
CTTGCCCGCTGCTGGACAGGGGCTCGGCTGTTGGGCACTGACAATTCCGTGGTGTTGTCGGGGAAATCAT
CGTCCTTTCCTTGGCTGCTCGCCTGTGTTGCCACCTGGATTCTGCGCGGGACGTCCTTCTGCTACGTCCC
TTCGGCCCTCAATCCAGCGGACCTTCCTTCCCGCGGCCTGCTGCCGGCTCTGCGGCCTCTTCCGCGTCTT
CGCCTTCGCCCTCAGACGAGTCGGATCTCCCTTTGGGCCGCCTCCCCGCATCGATACCGTCGACCTCGAC
CCGGGCGGCCGCTTCGAGCAGACATGATAAGATACATTGATGAGTTTGGACAAACCACAACTAGAATGCA
GTGAAAAAAATGCTTTATTTGTGAAATTTGTGATGCTATTGCTTTATTTGTAACCATTATAAGCTGCAAT
AAACAAGTTAACAACAACAATTGCATTCATTTTATGTTTCAGGTTCAGGGGGAGATGTGGGAGGTTTTTT
AAAGCAAGTAAAACCTCTACAAATGTGGTAAAATCGATAAGGATCTTCCTAGAGCATGGCTACGTAGATA
AGTAGCATGGCGGGTTAATCATTAACTACAAGGAACCCCTAGTGATGGAGTTGGCCACTCCCTCTCTGCG
CGCTCGCTCGCTCACTGACTCGCTGCGCTCGGTCGTTCGGCTGCGGCGAGCGGTATCAGCTCACTCAAAG
GCGGTAATACGGTTATCCACAGAATCAGGGGATAACGCAGGAAAGAACATGTGAGCAAAAGGCCAGCAAA
AGGCCAGGAACCGTAAAAAGGCCGCGTTGCTGGCGTTTTTCCATAGGCTCCGCCCCCCTGACGAGCATCA
CAAAAATCGACGCTCAAGTCAGAGGTGGCGAAACCCGACAGGACTATAAAGATACCAGGCGTTTCCCCCT
GGAAGCTCCCTCGTGCGCTCTCCTGTTCCGACCCTGCCGCTTACCGGATACCTGTCCGCCTTTCTCCCTT
CGGGAAGCGTGGCGCTTTCTCATAGCTCACGCTGTAGGTATCTCAGTTCGGTGTAGGTCGTTCGCTCCAA
GCTGGGCTGTGTGCACGAACCCCCCGTTCAGCCCGACCGCTGCGCCTTATCCGGTAACTATCGTCTTGAG
TCCAACCCGGTAAGACACGACTTATCGCCACTGGCAGCAGCCACTGGTAACAGGATTAGCAGAGCGAGGT
ATGTAGGCGGTGCTACAGAGTTCTTGAAGTGGTGGCCTAACTACGGCTACACTAGAAGAACAGTATTTGG
TATCTGCGCTCTGCTGAAGCCAGTTACCTTCGGAAAAAGAGTTGGTAGCTCTTGATCCGGCAAACAAACC
ACCGCTGGTAGCGGTGGTTTTTTTGTTTGCAAGCAGCAGATTACGCGCAGAAAAAAAGGATCTCAAGAAG
ATCCTTTGATCTTTTCTACGGGGTCTGACGCTCAGTGGAACGAAAACTCACGTTAAGGGATTTTGGTCAT
GAGATTATCAAAAAGGATCTTCACCTAGATCCTTTTAAATTAAAAATGAAGTTTTAAATCAATCTAAAGT
ATATATGAGTAAACTTGGTCTGACAGTTACCAATGCTTAATCAGTGAGGCACCTATCTCAGCGATCTGTC
TATTTCGTTCATCCATAGTTGCCTGACTCCCCGTCGTGTAGATAACTACGATACGGGAGGGCTTACCATC
TGGCCCCAGTGCTGCAATGATACCGCGAGACCCACGCTCACCGGCTCCAGATTTATCAGCAATAAACCAG
CCAGCCGGAAGGGCCGAGCGCAGAAGTGGTCCTGCAACTTTATCCGCCTCCATCCAGTCTATTAATTGTT
GCCGGGAAGCTAGAGTAAGTAGTTCGCCAGTTAATAGTTTGCGCAACGTTGTTGCCATTGCTACAGGCAT
CGTGGTGTCACGCTCGTCGTTTGGTATGGCTTCATTCAGCTCCGGTTCCCAACGATCAAGGCGAGTTACA
TGATCCCCCATGTTGTGCAAAAAAGCGGTTAGCTCCTTCGGTCCTCCGATCGTTGTCAGAAGTAAGTTGG
CCGCAGTGTTATCACTCATGGTTATGGCAGCACTGCATAATTCTCTTACTGTCATGCCATCCGTAAGATG
CTTTTCTGTGACTGGTGAGTACTCAACCAAGTCATTCTGAGAATAGTGTATGCGGCGACCGAGTTGCTCT
TGCCCGGCGTCAATACGGGATAATACCGCGCCACATAGCAGAACTTTAAAAGTGCTCATCATTGGAAAAC
GTTCTTCGGGGCGAAAACTCTCAAGGATCTTACCGCTGTTGAGATCCAGTTCGATGTAACCCACTCGTGC
ACCCAACTGATCTTCAGCATCTTTTACTTTCACCAGCGTTTCTGGGTGAGCAAAAACAGGAAGGCAAAAT
GCCGCAAAAAAGGGAATAAGGGCGACACGGAAATGTTGAATACTCATACTCTTCCTTTTTCAATATTATT
GAAGCATTTATCAGGGTTATTGTCTCATGAGCGGATACATATTTGAATGTATTTAGAAAAATAAACAAAT
AGGGGTTCCGCGCACATTTCCCCGAAAAGTGCCACCTAAATTGTAAGCGTTAATATTTTGTTAAAATTCG
CGTTAAATTTTTGTTAAATCAGCTCATTTTTTAACCAATAGGCCGAAATCGGCAAAATCCCTTATAAATC
AAAAGAATAGACCGAGATAGGGT
[37 nt withheld, positions 5344-5380]
AAAGAACGTGGACTCCAACGTCAAAGG
[49 nt withheld, positions 5408-5456]
T
[91 nt withheld, positions 5458-5548]
G
[124 nt withheld, positions 5550-5673]
CCCATTCGCCATTCAGGCTGCGCAACTGTTGGGAAGGGCGATCGGTGCGGGCCTCTTCGCTATTACGCCA
G
